>Addgene plasmid #174302 | pDGO186N-KS2 | addgene full sequence | sequence record 384161 | Addgene NGS Result
GACCTACACCGAACTGAGATACCTACAGCGTGAGCTATGAGAAAGCGCCACGCTTCCCGAAGGGAGAAAG
GCGGACAGGTATCCGGTAAGCGGCAGGGTCGGAACAGGAGAGCGCACGAGGGAGCTTCCAGGGGGAAACG
CCTGGTATCTTTATAGTCCTGTCGGGTTTCGCCACCTCTGACTTGAGCGTCGATTTTTGTGATGCTCGTC
AGGGGGGCGGAGCCTATGGAAAAACGCCAGCAACGCGGCCTTTTTACGGTTCCTGGCCTTTTGCTGGCCT
TTTGCTCACATGTTCTTTCCTGCGTTATCCCCTGATTCTGTGGATAACCGTATTACCGCCTTTGAGTGAG
CTGATACCGCTCGCCGCAGCCGAACGACCGAGCGCAGCGAGTCAGTGAGCGAGGAAGCGGAAGAGCGCCC
AATACGCAAACCGCCTCTCCCCGCGCGTTGGCCGATTCATTAATGCAGTATGGGAAACAAAATATTGCGT
ATGCGACTGTTCACATGGACGAGAAAACCCCTCACATGCATTTAGGAGTTGTTCCTATGCGCCTAGAGGG
CTTTTCGTGCGTCAGCATGAGCGATCGGAAGAAAAGAAGAATACTTTTTCGCTTCAAGATGTTTTGCAGC
GTGATCGAGAACTTCGTGAGCAAAGAAAAGCAAAGAGGAAAAAATCGCATGATTTGGAGCGATAAGAAAA
AGCACTCGAATGAGTGCTTTTTTTGCGTTTTGAGCGTAGCGAAAAACGAGTTCTTTCTATTCTTGATACA
TATAGAAATAACGTCATTTTTATTTTAGTTGCTGAAAGGTGCGTTGAAGTGTTGGTATGTATGTGTTTTA
AAGTATTGAAAACCCTTAAAATTGGTTGCACAGAAAAACCCCATCTGTTAAAGTTATAAGTGACCAAACA
AATAACTAAATAGATGGGGGTTTCTTTTAATATTATGTGTCCTAATAGTAGCATTTATTCAGATGAAAAA
TCAAGGGTTTTAGTGGACAAGACAAAAAGTGGAAAAGTGAGACCATGGAGAGAAAAGAAAATCGCTAATG
TTGATTACTTTGAACTTCTGCATATTCTTGAATTTAAAAAGGCTGAAAGAGTAAAAGATTGTGCTGAAAT
ATTAGAGTATAAACAAAATCGTGAAACAGGCGAAAGAAAGTTGTATCGAGTGTGGTTTTGTAAATCCAGG
CTTTGTCCAATGTGCAACTGGAGGAGAGCAATGAAACATGGCATTCAGTCACAAAAGGTTGTTGCTGAAG
TTATTAAACAAAAGCCAACAGTTCGTTGGTTGTTTCTCACATTAACAGTTAAAAATGTTTATGATGGCGA
AGAATTAAATAAGAGTTTGTCAGATATGGCTCAAGGATTTCGCCGAATGATGCAATATAAAAAAATTAAT
AAAAATCTTGTTGGTTTTATGCGTGCAACGGAAGTGACAATAAATAATAAAGATAATTCTTATAATCAGC
ACATGCATGTATTGGTATGTGTGGAACCAACTTATTTTAAGAATACAGAAAACTACGTGAATCAAAAACA
ATGGATTCAATTTTGGAAAAAGGCAATGAAATTAGACTATGATCCAAATGTAAAAGTTCAAATGATTCGA
CCGAAAAATAAATATAAATCGGATATACAATCGGCAATTGACGAAACTGCAAAATATCCTGTAAAGGATA
CGGATTTTATGACCGATGATGAAGAAAAGAATTTGAAACGTTTGTCTGATTTGGAGGAAGGTTTACACCG
TAAAAGGTTAATCTCCTATGGTGGTTTGTTAAAAGAAATACATAAAAAATTAAACCTTGATGACACAGAA
GAAGGCGATTTGATTCATACAGATGATGACGAAAAAGCCGATGAAGATGGATTTTCTATTATTGCAATGT
GGAATTGGGAACGGAAAAATTATTTTATTAAAGAGTAGTTCAAGGATCCTTAATATGCCGACCACGTTGC
AATTCCCGTCAAATAATGCATTTTGCAGCCGACGAAACAGGCAAGATAACTGTATTGGCTATAAATGTTT
CAGGCAGCGGTATATTTTGCCTCCCGGTAAAATTAATACAATAAGCTAAAAAACTGACGTAGGATAAGCA
AAACGGCGCAATTTGAGTTGTAACGTAATATTTTCACTAAAAATAGTAATTATTTCATGTTGTTTTTTTT
TAGATTAATTTATAATATAATTTATTGTATAAGCAATATCTTAATTATCATTAAAGGGGGAAAAAAACTG
TTTGTATCGTACCTATGAGGAATTGAAACGGGAAGTGCGTGTGAAGCGGGAGAGCTTTACCGTGCGGTTT
GTATCGTACCTATGAGGAATTGAAACTTTCTGGCTACTCCAAGTTCCTAATGTTATATATGGTTTTATAG
TATAAAGCCTTAAGCGAAAATGAATAGGACTGTATAATAAGGTTAAGGCTTTATATTCGCCTGAAGCGTA
AAAACGCAATAGGAAGAATAAAATTTTTGCCGGGGATAGGCCAGCCTTGCAAACTGGCTGACAAGCGAAG
TCTCCCCGCTTCCCCGGCAACAATTTCAAATAGGGAGACAGAAAGGGAGACGAAATCTCGTATGTTGTGT
GGAATTGTGAGCGGATAACAATTTCACACAGGAAACAGCTATGACCATGATTACGCCTAATAGAAATAAT
TTTGTTTAACTTTACAAACGGGATTGACTTTTAAAAAAGGATTGATTCTAATGAAGAAAGCAGACAAGTA
AGCCTCCTAAATTCACTTTAGATAAAAATTTAGGAGGCATATCAAATGGTGAATGGACCAATAATAATGA
CTAGAGAAGAAAGAATGAAGATTGTTCATGAAATTAAGGAACGAATATTGGATAAATATGGGGATGATGT
TAAGGCTATTGGTGTTTATGGCTCTCTTGGTCGTCAGACTGATGGGCCCTATTCGGATATTGAGATGATG
TGTGTCATGTCAACAGAGGAAGCAGAGTTCAGCCATGAATGGACAACCGGTGAGTGGAAGGTGGAAGTGA
ATTTTGATAGCGAAGAGATTCTACTAGATTATGCATCTCAGGTGGAATCAGATTGGCCGCTTACACATGG
TCAATTTTTCTCTATTTTGCCGATTTATGATTCAGGTGGATACTTAGAGAAAGTGTATCAAACTGCTAAA
TCGGTAGAAGCCCAAACGTTCCACGATGCGATTTGTGCCCTTATCGTAGAAGAGCTGTTTGAATATGCAG
GCAAATGGCGTAATATTCGTGTGCAAGGACCGACAACATTTCTACCATCCTTGACTGTACAGGTAGCAAT
GGCAGGTGCCATGTTGATTGGTCTGCATCATCGCATCTGTTATACGACGAACGCTTCGGTCTTAACTGAA
GCAGTTAAGCAATCAGATCTTCCTTCAGGTTATGACCATCTGTGCCAGTTCGTAATGTCTGGTCAACTTT
CCGACTCTGAGAAACTTCTGGAATCGCTAGAGAATTTCTGGAATGGGATTCAGGAGTGGACAGAACGACA
CGGATATATAGTGGATGTGTCAAAACGCATACCATTTTGATATGAGATAATGCCGACTGTACTTTTTACA
GTCGGTTTTCTAATGTCACTAGGGCTCGCCTTTGGGAAGTTTGAAGGGCTGGCACGACAGGTTTCCCGAC
TGGAAAGCGGGCAGTGAGCGCAACGCAATTAATGTGAGTTAGCTCACTCATTAGGCACCCCAGGCTTTAC
ACTTTATGCTTCCGGCTCGTATGTTGTGTGGAATTGTGAGCGGATAACAATTTCACACAGGAAACAGCTA
TGACCATGATTACGCCAAGCTTGCATGCCTGCAGGTCGACTCTAGAGGATCCCCGGGTACCGAGCTCGAA
TTGACAGATCGCTGAGATAGGTGCCTCACTGATTAAGCATTGGTAACTGTCAGACCAAGTTTACTCATAT
ATACTTTAGATTGATTTAAAACTTCATTTTTAATTTAAAAGGATCTAGGTGAAGATCCTTTTTGATAATC
TCATGACCAAAATCCCTTAACGTGAGTTTTCGTTCCACTGAGCGTCAGACCCCGTAGAAAAGATCAAAGG
ATCTTCTTGAGATCCTTTTTTTCTGCGCGTAATCTGCTGCTTGCAAACAAAAAAACCACCGCTACCAGCG
GTGGTTTGTTTGCCGGATCAAGAGCTACCAACTCTTTTTCCGAAGGTAACTGGCTTCAGCAGAGCGCAGA
TACCAAATACTGTTCTTCTAGTGTAGCCGTAGTTAGGCCACCACTTCAAGAACTCTGTAGCACCGCCTAC
ATACCTCGCTCTGCTAATCCTGTTACCAGTGGCTGCTGCCAGTGGCGATAAGTCGTGTCTTACCGGGTTG
GACTCAAGACGATAGTTACCGGATAAGGCGCAGCGGTCGGGCTGAACGGGGGGTTCGTGCACACAGCCCA
GCTTGGAGCGAAC
Features (pLannotate 1.2.2; 14 found; start..end, strand, type, name):
    415..468     +  CDS            lacI (fragment): lac repressor; lacI; The lac repressor binds to the lac operator to inhibit transcription in E. coli. This inhibition can be relieved by adding lactose or isopropyl-β-D-thiogalactopyranoside (IPTG).
    469..588     +  CDS            pre (fragment): PRE_STRAG - Also known as mob. Experimental evidence at protein level: Swiss-Prot protein existence level 1. The interaction of the RSA site and the PRE protein may not only serves a function in plasmid maintenance, but may also contributes to the distribution of small antibiotic resistance plasmids among Gram- positive bacteria. From Streptococcus agalactiae.
    924..1928    +  CDS            repB: RepB replication protein; repB; from Enterococcus faecalis plasmid pAMα1 AAN03827.1 22652809.0
   2239..2268    -  ncRNA          CRISPR-DR2: Accession: RF01315 - CRISPR RNA direct repeat element
   2306..2335    -  ncRNA          CRISPR-DR2: Accession: RF01315 - CRISPR RNA direct repeat element
   2595..2611    +  protein_bind   lac operator: The lac repressor binds to the lac operator to inhibit transcription in E. coli. This inhibition can be relieved by adding lactose or isopropyl-β-D-thiogalactopyranoside (IPTG). lac repressor encoded by lacI
   2782..3537    +  CDS            knt: KANU_STAAU - Also known as kan. Experimental evidence at protein level: Swiss-Prot protein existence level 1. Inactivates the antibiotic kanamycin by catalyzing the transfer of a nucleotidyl group from nucleoside triphosphates such as ATP to the 4'-hydroxyl group of the aminoglycoside. From Staphylococcus aureus.
   3618..3657    +  CDS            lacI (fragment): lac repressor; lacI; The lac repressor binds to the lac operator to inhibit transcription in E. coli. This inhibition can be relieved by adding lactose or isopropyl-β-D-thiogalactopyranoside (IPTG).
   3670..3691    +  protein_bind   CAP binding site: CAP binding activates transcription in the presence of cAMP. E. coli catabolite activator protein
   3706..3736    +  promoter       lac promoter: promoter for the E. coli lac operon
   3744..3760    +  protein_bind   lac operator: The lac repressor binds to the lac operator to inhibit transcription in E. coli. This inhibition can be relieved by adding lactose or isopropyl-β-D-thiogalactopyranoside (IPTG). lac repressor encoded by lacI
   3797..3852    -  misc_feature   MCS: pUC18/19 multiple cloning site
   3853..3895    +  CDS            bla(M) (fragment): β-lactamase lacking the signal sequence; bla(M); allows cytosolic expression of β-lactamase
   4067..232     +  rep_origin     ori (across the origin): high-copy-number ColE1/pMB1/pBR322/pUC origin of replication
