[The description below was written by a language model from this plasmid's Addgene catalogue record and pLannotate feature annotations shown in this document.]
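Description:
pDGO186N-KS2 is a 4.4 kb replicating shuttle plasmid built on the pDGO143 backbone and catalogued as a bacterial expression vector, made for CRISPR-based genome work in Clostridium thermocellum. For propagation in E. coli it carries a ColE1/pUC-type origin; the annotation describes this origin as high copy, whereas the catalogue entry lists the plasmid as low copy. A repB replication protein gene of the Gram-positive pAMα1 type, together with a short fragment of a pre/mob gene, presumably supplies replication in the clostridial host, consistent with the "replicating plasmid" description. Selection is with kanamycin, conferred by knt, a Staphylococcus aureus kanamycin nucleotidyltransferase gene. Remnants of earlier cloning vectors are also detected: small lacI and β-lactamase fragments, a CAP site, lac promoter and operators, and a pUC18/19 multiple cloning site. None of these appears to be part of the functional payload.

The payload is a spacer expression cassette inserted by Gibson assembly. The feature table shows two CRISPR direct repeat elements on the reverse strand separated by a gap of roughly spacer length, which fits a minimal repeat-spacer-repeat array rather than a conventional single guide RNA scaffold. The spacer, designated killing spacer #2, targets the wild-type sequence of polC, which encodes a DNA polymerase III subunit. The promoter driving the array is not annotated, and no Cas gene is present, so the nuclease activity must come from elsewhere; the record does not say from where. Going by the "killing spacer" name and the wild-type target, cells retaining the wild-type polC allele would be cleaved and counterselected, enriching for cells carrying an edited allele. This matches the associated study, which found that a single nucleotide change in polC produces a hypermutator phenotype.
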