Addgene plasmid #174302: pDGO186N-KS2
Purpose: Replicating plasmid with sgRNA cassette containing a killing spacer #2 targeting the wild type polC gene.
Depositing lab: Lee Lynd. Depositing organization: Dartmouth College and Medical School. Publication: A Single Nucleotide Change in the polC DNA Polymerase III in Clostridium thermocellum Is Sufficient To Create a Hypermutator Phenotype. Lanahan A, Zakowicz K, Tian L, Olson DG, Lynd LR. Appl Environ Microbiol. 2022 Jan 11;88(1):e0153121. doi: 10.1128/AEM.01531-21. Epub 2021 Oct 20. PubMed 35015978.
Backbone
  Vector backbone: pDGO143
  Backbone size w/o insert (bp): 3587
  Total vector size (bp): 4423
  Vector type: Bacterial Expression
Growth in bacteria
  Bacterial resistance: Kanamycin, 50 μg/mL
  Growth temperature: 37°C
  Growth strain: DH5alpha
  Copy number: Low Copy
Gene/Insert
  Gene/Insert name: spacer expression cassette
  gRNA/shRNA sequence: GGGAAGTGCGTGTGAAGCGGGAGAGCTTTACCGTGCG
  Species: Clostridium Thermocellum
  Cloning method: Gibson Cloning
  Sequencing primers: 5′ ACCTTGATGACACAGAAGAAGGCGATTTGA; 3′ TTGATATGCCTCCTAAATTTTTATCTAAAG
Terms and licenses: Academic/Nonprofit Terms; Industry Terms: Not Available to Industry
How to cite: pDGO186N-KS2 was a gift from Lee Lynd (Addgene plasmid # 174302 ; http://n2t.net/addgene:174302 ; RRID:Addgene_174302)
